Addgene plasmid #99078: pRRG223-smad2/3
Purpose: dsRNA and riboprobe synthesis for Schmidtea mediterranea Smad2/3
Depositing lab: Phillip Newmark. Depositing organization: University of Illinois at Urbana-Champaign. Publication: Follistatin antagonizes activin signaling and acts with notum to direct planarian head regeneration. Roberts-Galbraith RH, Newmark PA. Proc Natl Acad Sci U S A. 2013 Jan 22;110(4):1363-8. doi: 10.1073/pnas.1214053110. Epub 2013 Jan 7. PubMed 23297191.
Backbone
  Vector backbone: pJC53.2
  Backbone manufacturer: Phillip Newmark (Addgene plasmid # 26536)
  Backbone size w/o insert (bp): 3240
  Vector type: T/A Cloning Vector for dsRNA generation and the generation of sense and anti-sense probes
Growth in bacteria
  Bacterial resistance: Ampicillin and Kanamycin, 100 & 50 μg/mL
  Growth temperature: 37°C
  Growth strain: DH5alpha
  Copy number: High Copy
Gene/Insert
  Gene/Insert name: Smad2/3 in situ probe (alt names: KC161225.1 (Genbank); dd_Smed_v6_6079_0_1)
  Species: Schmidtea mediterranea
  Insert size (bp): 386
  Cloning method: Restriction Enzyme; 5′ cloning site Eam1105I (destroyed during cloning); 3′ cloning site Eam1105I (destroyed during cloning)
  Sequencing primers: 5′ Sp6; 3′ T3
Terms and licenses: Academic/Nonprofit Terms; Industry Terms: Not Available to Industry
Depositor comments: Cloning primers: F-CATGGAAACAAGCATTGTGG, R-GGTGGGATCTTGCAAACTGT
How to cite: pRRG223-smad2/3 was a gift from Phillip Newmark (Addgene plasmid # 99078 ; http://n2t.net/addgene:99078 ; RRID:Addgene_99078)
