[The description below was written by a language model from this plasmid's Addgene catalogue record and pLannotate feature annotations shown in this document.]
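Description:
pRRG223-smad2/3 is a small bacterial plasmid (about 3.6 kb) built on the pJC53.2 backbone, a T/A cloning vector designed for in vitro synthesis of double-stranded RNA and of sense or antisense riboprobes. It carries a 386 bp fragment of the Smad2/3 gene from the planarian Schmidtea mediterranea. The fragment was inserted at Eam1105I-generated sites that were destroyed during cloning. The plasmid replicates in E. coli from a high-copy ColE1/pUC-type origin. It carries both a kanamycin/neomycin phosphotransferase gene and a β-lactamase gene, matching the dual ampicillin and kanamycin selection listed in the record. The feature table also shows a short M13 origin fragment and a Tn5 transposase fragment upstream of the kanamycin marker. These look like backbone remnants with no role in how the plasmid is used.

The working part is the set of nested phage promoters around the insert. Two T7 promoters face inward from either side, each backed by a T7 terminator, so a single T7 polymerase reaction transcribes both strands and yields complementary RNAs that can anneal into dsRNA for RNA interference. Inside these, an SP6 promoter sits on one side of the insert and a T3 promoter on the other, allowing strand-specific transcription of one or the other orientation for in situ hybridization probes. The annotation software labelled the insert region as a fragment of human SMAD2. This reflects sequence homology to the receptor-regulated SMAD family, not a human origin, and that annotated span also overlaps the SP6 promoter. According to the record, the plasmid is intended for knocking down and visualizing Smad2/3 expression in planarians, in the context of studying activin signaling during head regeneration.
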