Features (pLannotate 1.2.2; 13 found; start..end, strand, type, name):
      7..595     +  rep_origin     ori: high-copy-number ColE1/pMB1/pBR322/pUC origin of replication
    778..825     -  terminator     T7 terminator: transcription terminator for bacteriophage T7 RNA polymerase
    839..857     +  promoter       T7 promoter: promoter for bacteriophage T7 RNA polymerase
    860..1276    +  CDS            SMAD2 (fragment): SMAD2_HUMAN - Also known as MADH2, MADR2. Experimental evidence at protein level: Swiss-Prot protein existence level 1. Receptor-regulated SMAD (R-SMAD) that is an intracellular signal transducer and transcriptional modulator activated by TGF-beta (transforming growth factor) and activin type 1 receptor kinases. Binds the TRE element in the promoter region of many genes that are regulated by TGF-beta and, on formation of the SMAD2/SMAD4 complex, activates transcription. May act as a tumor suppressor in colorectal carcinoma. Positively regulates PDPK1 kinase activity by stimulating its dissocia
    861..879     +  promoter       SP6 promoter: promoter for bacteriophage SP6 RNA polymerase
   1284..1302    -  promoter       T3 promoter: promoter for bacteriophage T3 RNA polymerase
   1306..1324    -  promoter       T7 promoter: promoter for bacteriophage T7 RNA polymerase
   1338..1385    +  terminator     T7 terminator: transcription terminator for bacteriophage T7 RNA polymerase
   1392..1458    +  rep_origin     M13 ori (fragment): M13 bacteriophage origin of replication; arrow indicates direction of (+) strand synthesis
   1461..1760    +  CDS            tnpA (fragment): TN5P_ECOLX - Also known as tnp. Experimental evidence at protein level: Swiss-Prot protein existence level 1. Mediates transposition of transposon Tn5 by a 'cut and paste' mechanism. First, the monomeric transposase binds the 19 bp inverted DNA repeats flanking the transposon. Then, dimerization of the DNA- bound transposase creates a synaptic DNA complex. After nicking of the first DNA strand, excision of the transposon proceeds through a series of intermediates. The transposase then mediates the insertion of the transposon at a new site by strand transfer. The activity of the wild- type tran
   1792..2583    +  CDS            neo: KKA2_KLEPN - Also known as kan, nptII. Experimental evidence at protein level: Swiss-Prot protein existence level 1. Resistance to kanamycin, neomycin, paromomycin, ribostamycin, butirosin and gentamicin B. From Klebsiella pneumoniae.
   2587..2603    +  promoter       AmpR promoter (fragment): bla
   2604..3464    +  CDS            AmpR: β-lactamase; bla; confers resistance to ampicillin, carbenicillin, and related antibiotics
>Addgene plasmid #99078 | pRRG223-smad2/3 | addgene full sequence | sequence record 191876 | Addgene NGS Result
ATCTTCTTGAGATCCTTTTTTTCTGCGCGTAATCTGCTGCTTGCAAACAAAAAAACCACCGCTACCAGCG
GTGGTTTGTTTGCCGGATCAAGAGCTACCAACTCTTTTTCCGAAGGTAACTGGCTTCAGCAGAGCGCAGA
TACCAAATACTGTTCTTCTAGTGTAGCCGTAGTTAGGCCACCACTTCAAGAACTCTGTAGCACCGCCTAC
ATACCTCGCTCTGCTAATCCTGTTACCAGTGGCTGCTGCCAGTGGCGATAAGTCGTGTCTTACCGGGTTG
GACTCAAGACGATAGTTACCGGATAAGGCGCAGCGGTCGGGCTGAACGGGGGGTTCGTGCACACAGCCCA
GCTTGGAGCGAACGACCTACACCGAACTGAGATACCTACAGCGTGAGCTATGAGAAAGCGCCACGCTTCC
CGAAGGGAGAAAGGCGGACAGGTATCCGGTAAGCGGCAGGGTCGGAACAGGAGAGCGCACGAGGGAGCTT
CCAGGGGGAAACGCCTGGTATCTTTATAGTCCTGTCGGGTTTCGCCACCTCTGACTTGAGCGTCGATTTT
TGTGATGCTCGTCAGGGGGGCGGAGCCTATGGAAAAACGCCAGCAACGCGGCCTTTTTACGGTTCCTGGC
CTTTTGCTGGCCTTTTGCTCACATGTTCTTTCCTGCGTTATCCCCTGATTCTGTGGATAACCGTATTACC
GCCTTTGAGTGAGCTGATACCGCTCGCCGCAGCCGAACGACCGAGCGCAGCGAGTCAGTGAGCGAGGAAG
CACGCGTCAAAAAACCCCTCAAGACCCGTTTAGAGGCCCCAAGGGGTTATGCTAGGCGCGCCGGATCCTA
ATACGACTCACTATAGGGAGATTTAGGTGACACTATAGAAGTGACCTTCATGGAAACAAGCATTGTGGAA
AACACTCTCAATGAAGAGGTTACATCTGTTTCCTATCAGGAGCCCCAATATTGGTGCAGTATTCGATATT
ATGAGCTATCGGTGGCTTTTGGTGAAACTTTTCATTGCTCGACATCATGTCTTACCGTAGATGGATTTAC
CGATCCCGCCCAATCTGATAGATTCTGTCTTGGTTTAGTTAGTAATGTCAATCGTAATCCACAAACGGAG
TTAGCTCGAAGACATATTGGTAAAGGTCTCAGGTTGTATTATATTGGGGGAGAAGTATTTGCTGAATGCC
TAAGTGAAAGTGCGATCTTTGTACAATCCCCTAATTGTAATTATCTCAATGGCTGGCACCCTGCTACAGT
TTGCAAGATCCCACCAAGGTCTCCCTTTAGTGAGGGTTAATTCTCCCTATAGTGAGTCGTATTAGGATCC
GGCGCGCCTAGCATAACCCCTTGGGGCCTCTAAACGGGTCTTGAGGGGTTTTTTGACGCGTCGATTTCGG
CCTATTGGTTAAAAAATGAGCTGATTTAACAAAAATTTAACGCGAATTTTAACAAAATTCAGGGCGCAAG
GGCTGCTAAAGGAAGCGGAACACGTAGAAAGCCAGTCCGCAGAAACGGTGCTGACCCCGGATGAATGTCA
GCTACTGGGCTATCTGGACAAGGGAAAACGCAAGCGCAAAGAGAAAGCAGGTAGCTTGCAGTGGGCTTAC
ATGGCGATAGCTAGACTGGGCGGTTTTATGGACAGCAAGCGAACCGGAATTGCCAGCTGGGGCGCCCTCT
GGTAAGGTTGGGAAGCCCTGCAAAGTAAACTGGATGGCTTTCTTGCCGCCAATGATCTGATGGCGCAGGG
GATCAAGATCTGATCAAGAGACAGGATGAGGATCGTTTCGCATGATTGAACAAGATGGATTGCACGCAGG
TTCTCCGGCCGCTTGGGTGGAGAGGCTATTCGGCTATGACTGGGCACAACAGACAATCGGCTGCTCTGAT
GCCGCCGTGTTCCGGCTGTCAGCGCAGGGGCGCCCGGTTCTTTTTGTCAAGACCGACCTGTCCGGTGCCC
TGAATGAACTGCAGGACGAGGCAGCGCGGCTATCGTGGCTGGCCACGACGGGCGTTCCTTGCGCAGCTGT
GCTCGACGTTGTCACTGAAGCGGGAAGGGACTGGCTGCTATTGGGCGAAGTGCCGGGGCAGGATCTCCTG
TCATCCCACCTTGCTCCTGCCGAGAAAGTATCCATCATGGCTGATGCAATGCGGCGGCTGCATACGCTTG
ATCCGGCTACCTGCCCATTCGACCACCAAGCGAAACATCGCATCGAGCGAGCACGTACTCGGATGGAAGC
CGGTCTTGTCGATCAGGATGATCTGGACGAAGAGCATCAGGGGCTCGCGCCAGCCGAACTGTTCGCCAGG
CTCAAGGCGCGCATGCCCGACGGCGAGGATCTCGTCGTGACCCATGGCGATGCCTGCTTGCCGAATATCA
TGGTGGAAAATGGCCGCTTTTCTGGATTCATCGACTGTGGCCGGCTGGGTGTGGCGGACCGCTATCAGGA
CATAGCGTTGGCTACCCGTGATATTGCTGAAGAGCTTGGCGGCGAATGGGCTGACCGCTTCCTCGTGCTT
TACGGTATCGCCGCTCCCGATTCGCAGCGCATCGCCTTCTATCGCCTTCTTGACGAGTTCTTCTGAATTG
AAAAAGGAAGAGTATGAGTATTCAACATTTCCGTGTCGCCCTTATTCCCTTTTTTGCGGCATTTTGCCTT
CCTGTTTTTGCTCACCCAGAAACGCTGGTGAAAGTAAAAGATGCTGAAGATCAGTTGGGTGCACGAGTGG
GTTACATCGAACTGGATCTCAACAGCGGTAAGATCCTTGAGAGTTTTCGCCCCGAAGAACGTTTTCCAAT
GATGAGCACTTTTAAAGTTCTGCTATGTGGCGCGGTATTATCCCGTATTGACGCCGGGCAAGAGCAACTC
GGTCGCCGCATACACTATTCTCAGAATGACTTGGTTGAGTACTCACCAGTCACAGAAAAGCATCTTACGG
ATGGCATGACAGTAAGAGAATTATGCAGTGCTGCCATAACCATGAGTGATAACACTGCGGCCAACTTACT
TCTGACAACGATCGGAGGACCGAAGGAGCTAACCGCTTTTTTGCACAACATGGGGGATCATGTAACTCGC
CTTGATCGTTGGGAACCGGAGCTGAATGAAGCCATACCAAACGACGAGCGTGACACCACGATGCCTGTAG
CAATGGCAACAACGTTGCGCAAACTATTAACTGGCGAACTACTTACTCTAGCTTCCCGGCAACAATTAAT
AGACTGGATGGAGGCGGATAAAGTTGCAGGACCACTTCTGCGCTCGGCCCTTCCGGCTGGCTGGTTTATT
GCTGATAAATCTGGAGCCGGTGAGCGTGGGTCTCGCGGTATCATTGCAGCACTGGGGCCAGATGGTAAGC
CCTCCCGTATCGTAGTTATCTACACGACGGGGAGCCAGGCAACTATGGATGAACGAAATAGACAGATCGC
TGAGATAGGTGCCTCACTGATTAAGCATTGGTAACTGTCAGACCAAGTTTACTCATATATACTTTAGATT
GATTTAAAACTTCATTTTTAATTTAAAAGGATCTAGGTGAAGATCCTTTTTGATAATCTCATGACCAAAA
TCCCTTAACGTGAGTTTTCGTTCCACTGAGCGTCAGACCCCGTAGAAAAGATCAAAGG
